Addgene plasmid #145566: pGBW-m4046337
Purpose: Yeast Expression plasmid for SARS-CoV-2 nsp4
Depositing lab: Ginkgo Bioworks & Benjie Chen. Depositing organization: Ginkgo Bioworks.
Backbone
  Vector backbone: AmpR; 2u URA3
  Backbone size w/o insert (bp): 4078
  Vector type: Yeast Expression
  Selectable markers: URA3
Growth in bacteria
  Bacterial resistance: Ampicillin, 100 μg/mL
  Growth temperature: 37°C
  Growth strain: DH5alpha
  Copy number: High Copy
Gene/Insert
  Gene/Insert name: SARS-CoV-2 nsp4
  Species: Severe acute respiratory syndrome coronavirus 2
  Insert size (bp): 1499
  Mutation: Saccharomyces cerevisiae recode 1
  Entrez Gene: ORF1ab (a.k.a. GU280_gp01)
  Promoter: pGAL1
  Tag / fusion protein: Cleavable thrombin;6xHIS (C terminal on backbone)
  Cloning method: Unknown
Resource information
  A portion of this plasmid was derived from a plasmid made by: GinkgoBioworks
Depositor comments: NCBI Reference Sequence: YP_009725300.1Created by gene synthesis with Not1 site.
How to cite: pGBW-m4046337 was a gift from Ginkgo Bioworks & Benjie Chen (Addgene plasmid # 145566 ; http://n2t.net/addgene:145566 ; RRID:Addgene_145566)
