[The description below was written by a language model from this plasmid's Addgene catalogue record and pLannotate feature annotations shown in this document.]
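Description:
pGBW-m4046337 is an episomal yeast expression plasmid built to produce SARS-CoV-2 non-structural protein 4 (nsp4) in Saccharomyces cerevisiae. It is an E. coli/yeast shuttle vector. In bacteria it replicates from a high-copy ColE1/pUC-type origin and is selected with ampicillin through a β-lactamase gene that the annotation places downstream of a cat promoter. In yeast it is maintained at high copy by the 2μ origin and selected by uracil prototrophy through a URA3 cassette, which is also counterselectable with 5-FOA. Short phage T3 and T7 early terminators and a tonB terminator flank the bacterial modules, presumably insulating them from read-through transcription. The table also lists a short rop annotation next to AmpR, although the catalogue describes the plasmid as high copy.

The payload is a synthetic nsp4 coding sequence of about 1.5 kb, recoded for S. cerevisiae codon usage and corresponding to the nsp4 portion of the viral ORF1ab polyprotein. The automated annotation recognises it only as a fragment of the replicase polyprotein 1a, and the functional text attached to that hit concerns nsp10, so it should not be read as describing this insert. Expression is driven by the galactose-inducible, Gal4-regulated GAL1 promoter and terminated by a CYC1 terminator fragment. According to the catalogue, the backbone supplies a C-terminal 6xHis tag preceded by a thrombin cleavage site, allowing affinity purification and later tag removal, though these elements are not separately annotated in the feature table. The insert was made by gene synthesis. The construct suits inducible production of nsp4 in yeast, for example for purification or functional study.
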