Features (pLannotate 1.2.2; 13 found; start..end, strand, type, name):
     25..466     +  promoter       GAL1 promoter: S. cerevisiae GAL1; inducible promoter, regulated by Gal4
    481..1980    +  CDS            R1A_SARS2 (fragment): Experimental evidence at protein level: Swiss-Prot protein existence level 1. [Non-structural protein 10]: Plays a pivotal role in viral transcription by stimulating both nsp14 3'-5' exoribonuclease and nsp16 2'-O-methyltransferase activities. Therefore plays an essential role in viral mRNAs cap methylation. From Severe acute respiratory syndrome coronavirus 2 (2019-nCoV) (SARS-CoV-2).
   2045..2217    +  terminator     CYC1 terminator (fragment): S. cerevisiae CYC1; transcription terminator for CYC1
   2253..2429    +  promoter       URA3 promoter (fragment): S. cerevisiae URA3
   2430..3233    +  CDS            URA3: orotidine-5'-phosphate decarboxylase, required for uracil biosynthesis; S. cerevisiae URA3; yeast auxotrophic marker, counterselectable with 5-fluoroorotic acid (5-FOA)
   3316..4298    -  rep_origin     2μ ori: yeast 2μ plasmid origin of replication
   4376..4405    +  terminator     T3Te terminator: phage T3 early transcription terminator
   4427..5014    +  rep_origin     ori: high-copy-number ColE1/pMB1/pBR322/pUC origin of replication
   5026..5053    -  terminator     T7Te terminator: phage T7 early transcription terminator
   5077..5268    -  CDS            rop: Rop protein, which maintains plasmids at low copy number; rop
   5269..6129    -  CDS            AmpR: β-lactamase; bla; confers resistance to ampicillin, carbenicillin, and related antibiotics
   6130..6232    -  promoter       cat promoter: promoter of the E. coli cat gene encoding chloramphenicol acetyltransferase
   6233..6264    -  terminator     tonB terminator: bidirectional E. coli tonB-P14 transcription terminator
>Addgene plasmid #145566 | pGBW-m4046337 | addgene full sequence | sequence record 298841 | Addgene NGS Result
GCGGCCGCTTGCTATATTGAAGTACGGATTAGAAGCCGCCGAGCGGGCGACAGCCCTCCGACGGAAGACT
CTCCTCCGTGCGTCCTCGTCTTCACCGGTCGCGTTCCTGAAACGCAGATGTGCCTCGCGCCGCACTGCTC
CGAACAATAAAGATTCTACAATACTAGCTTTTATGGTTATGAAGAGGAAAAATTGGCAGTAACCTGGCCC
CACAAACCTTCAAATTAACGAATCAAATTAACAACCATAGGATGATAATGCGATTAGTTTTTTAGCCTTA
TTTCTGGGGTAATTAATCAGCGAAGCGATGATTTTTGATCTATTAACAGATATATAAATGGAAAAGCTGC
ATAACCACTTTAACTAATACTTTCAACATTTTCAGTTTGTATTACTTCTTATTCAAATGTCATAAAAGTA
TCAACAAAAAATTGTTAATATACCTCTATACTTTAACGTCAAGGAGAAAAAACTATAATGAAGATTGTCA
ACAATTGGCTTAAACAGTTGATAAAGGTTACTTTAGTATTTTTGTTCGTTGCAGCCATCTTCTATCTAAT
TACACCTGTCCACGTGATGAGTAAGCATACCGACTTTTCCTCAGAGATCATTGGTTACAAAGCTATCGAT
GGCGGAGTTACTAGAGATATTGCTTCGACGGACACCTGTTTCGCTAACAAGCACGCGGACTTTGATACTT
GGTTCTCTCAAAGGGGTGGTTCCTACACAAACGACAAGGCCTGCCCCTTGATTGCAGCTGTTATCACTAG
AGAAGTTGGTTTCGTCGTGCCAGGTTTACCAGGGACTATACTGCGTACCACCAATGGTGATTTTTTGCAT
TTCTTACCAAGAGTCTTCTCTGCTGTTGGCAATATTTGTTATACCCCTAGCAAATTGATCGAATACACTG
ATTTTGCCACCTCTGCTTGTGTATTGGCTGCTGAATGCACTATTTTCAAGGATGCAAGTGGTAAGCCAGT
TCCATACTGTTATGACACAAACGTCCTCGAAGGTTCTGTTGCTTACGAATCCTTGCGACCGGACACTAGA
TATGTGTTAATGGATGGATCAATCATTCAATTTCCAAACACATACCTTGAAGGTTCTGTTCGGGTTGTCA
CCACCTTCGACTCCGAGTACTGTCGCCACGGTACTTGTGAAAGATCAGAAGCCGGTGTCTGTGTTTCTAC
CAGCGGTAGATGGGTGTTGAATAACGATTATTACCGTTCTCTTCCAGGTGTCTTCTGCGGTGTCGATGCT
GTTAATCTATTGACTAACATGTTTACCCCTTTGATCCAACCAATAGGTGCGCTGGACATTTCCGCATCTA
TTGTCGCCGGTGGAATCGTTGCTATCGTTGTTACTTGTTTGGCTTACTACTTCATGAGATTTAGAAGAGC
CTTTGGGGAGTATTCGCATGTCGTGGCTTTCAACACTCTATTATTTTTGATGTCGTTCACTGTTTTGTGT
CTTACACCAGTATACTCTTTCTTGCCTGGTGTATACTCCGTTATCTATTTATACCTGACATTCTACCTGA
CTAACGATGTCAGCTTTTTGGCACACATTCAATGGATGGTAATGTTCACCCCATTGGTTCCCTTCTGGAT
AACGATCGCTTACATCATTTGCATAAGTACTAAACATTTCTATTGGTTTTTCTCAAATTATCTAAAGAGA
AGAGTTGTCTTTAATGGTGTCAGCTTTTCTACCTTCGAAGAAGCTGCCTTGTGTACCTTTTTGCTCAACA
AAGAAATGTACTTGAAGTTGAGATCTGACGTTTTACTCCCGCTAACCCAATATAACAGATATTTAGCTTT
ATACAACAAGTACAAATACTTCTCGGGTGCCATGGATACTACTTCATACCGTGAAGCGGCTTGTTGTCAC
CTTGCTAAGGCTTTGAATGATTTCTCTAATTCCGGTTCCGACGTCTTGTATCAACCACCTCAGACGTCTA
TTACCTCCGCTGTTTTGCAACTCGTGCCGAGAGGTTCTCACCATCATCACCATCATTAAACAGGCCCCTT
TTCCTTTGTCGATATCATGTAATTAGTTATGTCACGCTTACATTCACGCCCTCCTCCCACATCCGCTCTA
ACCGAAAAGGAAGGAGTTAGACAACCTGAAGTCTAGGTCCCTATTTATTTTTTTTAATAGTTATGTTAGT
ATTAAGAACGTTATTTATATTTCAAATTTTTCTTTTTTTTCTGTACAAAGCGGCCGCCGAACCACTAGTG
CACTGCAGTACACGGTTTCCTTGAAATTTTTTTGATTCGGTAATCTCCGAACAGAAGGAAGAACGAAGGA
AGGAGCACAGACTTAGATTGGTATATATACGCATATGTAGTGTTGAAGAAACATGAAATTGCCCAGTATT
CTTAACCCAACTGCACAGAACAAAAACGTGCAGGAAACGAAGATAAATCATGTCGAAAGCTACATATAAG
GAACGTGCTGCTACTCATCCTAGTCCTGTTGCTGCCAAGCTATTTAATATCATGCACGAAAAGCAAACAA
ACTTGTGTGCTTCATTGGATGTTCGTACCACCAAGGAATTACTGGAGTTAGTTGAAGCATTAGGTCCCAA
AATTTGTTTACTAAAAACACATGTGGATATCTTGACTGATTTTTCCATGGAGGGCACAGTTAAGCCGCTA
AAGGCATTATCCGCCAAGTACAATTTTTTACTCTTCGAGGACAGAAAATTTGCTGACATTGGTAATACAG
TCAAATTGCAGTACTCTGCGGGTGTATACAGAATAGCAGAATGGGCAGACATTACGAATGCACACGGTGT
GGTGGGCCCAGGTATTGTTAGCGGTTTGAAGCAGGCGGCAGAAGAAGTAACAAAGGAACCTAGAGGCCTT
TTGATGTTAGCAGAATTGTCATGCAAGGGCTCCCTATCTACTGGAGAATATACTAAGGGTACTGTTGACA
TTGCGAAGAGCGACAAAGATTTTGTTATCGGCTTTATTGCTCAAAGAGACATGGGTGGAAGAGATGAAGG
TTACGATTGGTTGATTATGACACCCGGTGTGGGTTTAGATGACAAGGGAGATGCATTGGGTCAACAGTAT
AGAACCGTGGATGATGTGGTTTCTACAGGATCTGACATTATTATTGTTGGAAGAGGACTATTTGCAAAGG
GAAGGGATGCTAAGGTAGAGGGTGAACGTTACAGAAAAGCAGGCTGGGAAGCATATTTGAGAAGATGCGG
CCAGCAAAACTAAAAAACTGTATTATAAGTAAATGCATGTATACTAAACTCACAAATTAGAGCTTCAATT
TAATTATATCAGTTATTACCCGAGTAACGAAGCATCTGTGCTTCATTTTGTAGAACAAAAATGCAACGCG
AGAGCGCTAATTTTTCAAACAAAGAATCTGAGCTGCATTTTTACAGAACAGAAATGCAACGCGAAAGCGC
TATTTTACCAACGAAGAATCTGTGCTTCATTTTTGTAAAACAAAAATGCAACGCGAGAGCGCTAATTTTT
CAAACAAAGAATCTGAGCTGCATTTTTACAGAACAGAAATGCAACGCGAGAGCGCTATTTTACCAACAAA
GAATCTATACTTCTTTTTTGTTCTACAAAAATGCATCCCGAGAGCGCTATTTTTCTAACAAAGCATCTTA
GATTACTTTTTTTCTCCTTTGTGCGCTCTATAATGCAGTCTCTTGATAACTTTTTGCACTGTAGGTCCGT
TAAGGTTAGAAGAAGGCTACTTTGGTGTCTATTTTCTCTTCCATAAAAAAAGCCTGACTCCACTTCCCGC
GTTTACTGATTACTAGCGAAGCTGCGGGTGCATTTTTTCAAGATAAAGGCATCCCCGATTATATTCTATA
CCGATGTGGATTGCGCATACTTTGTGAACAGAAAGTGATAGCGTTGATGATTCTTCATTGGTCAGAAAAT
TATGAACGGTTTCTTCTATTTTGTCTCTATATACTACGTATAGGAAATGTTTACATTTTCGTATTGTTTT
CGATTCACTCTATGAATAGTTCTTACTACAATTTTTTTGTCTAAAGAGTAATACTAGAGATAAACATAAA
AAATGTAGAGGTCGAGTTTAGATGCAAGTTCAAGGAGCGAAAGGTGGATGGGTAGGTTATATAGGGATAT
AGCACAGAGATATATAGCAAAGAGATACTTTTGAGCAATGTTTGTGGAAGCGGTATTCGCAATATTTTAG
TAGCTCGTTACAGTCCGGTGCGTTTTTGGTTTTTTGAAAGTGCGTCATCAGAGCGCTTTTGGTTTTCAAA
AGCGCTCTGAAGTTCCTATACTTTCTAGCTAGAGAATAGGAACTTCCCGAGCGGCCGCGTGTTACAAGCT
TGACTCCAGCGTAACTGGACTGCAATCAACTCACTGGCTCACCTTCACGGGTGGGCCTTTCTTCGGTAGA
AAATCAAAGGATCTTCTTGAGATCCTTTTTTTCTGCGCGTAATCTGCTGCTTGCAAACAAAAAAACCACC
GCTACCAGCGGTGGTTTGTTTGCCGGATCAAGAGCTACCAACTCTTTTTCCGAGGTAACTGGCTTCAGCA
GAGCGCAGATACCAAATACTGTTCTTCTAGTGTAGCCGTAGTTAGGCCACCACTTCAAGAACTCTGTAGC
ACCGCCTACATACCTCGCTCTGCTAATCCTGTTACCAGTGGCTGCTGCCAGTGGCGATAAGTCGTGTCTT
ACCGGGTTGGACTCAAGACGATAGTTACCGGATAAGGCGCAGCGGTCGGGCTGAACGGGGGGTTCGTGCA
CACAGCCCAGCTTGGAGCGAACGACCTACACCGAACTGAGATACCTACAGCGTGAGCTATGAGAAAGCGC
CACGCTTCCCGAAGGGAGAAAGGCGGACAGGTATCCGGTAAGCGGCAGGGTCGGAACAGGAGAGCGCACG
AGGGAGCTTCCAGGGGTAAACGCCTGGTATCTTTATAGTCCTGTCGGGTTTCGCCACCTCTGACTTGAGC
ATCGATTTTTGTGATGCTCGTCAGGGGGGCGGAGCCTATGGAAAAACGCCAGCAACGCAGAAAGGCCCAC
CCGAAGGTGAGCCAGGTGATTACATTTGGGCCCTCATCAGAGGTTTTCACCGTCATCACCGAAACGCGCG
AGGCAGCTGCGGTAAAGCTCATCAGCGTGGTCGTGAAGCGATTCACAGATGTCTGCCTGTTCATCCGCGT
CCAGCTCGTTGAGTTTCTCCAGAAGCGTTAATGTCTGGCTTCTGATAAAGCGGGCCATGTTAAGGGCGGT
TTTTTCCTGTTTGGTCACTTACCAATGCTTAATCAGTGAGGCACCTATCTCAGCGATCTGTCTATTTCGT
TCATCCATAGTTGCCTGACTCCCCGTCGTGTAGATAACTACGATGCGGGAGGGCTTACCATCTGGCCCCA
GTGCTGCAATGATACCGCGAGACCCACGCTCACCGGCTCCAGATTTATCAGCAATAAACCAGCCAGCCGG
GAGGGCCGAGCGCAGAAGTGATCCTGCAACTTTATCCGCCTCCATCCAGTCTATTAATTGTTGCCGGGAA
GCTAGAGTAAGTAGTTCGCCAGTTAATAGTTTGCGCAACGTTGTTGCCATTGCTACAGGCATCGTGGTGT
CACGCTCGTCGTTTGGTATGGCTTCATTCAGCTCCGGTTCCCAACGATCAAGGCGAGTTACATGATCCCC
CATGTTGTGCAAAAAAGCGGTTAGCTCCTTCGGTCCTCCGATCGTTGCCAGAAGTAAGTTGGCCGCAGTG
TTATCACTCATGGTTATGGCAGCACTGCATAATTCTCTTACTGTCATGCCATCCGTGAGATGCTTTTCTG
TGACTGGTGAGTACTCAACCAAGTCATTCTGAGAATAGTGTATGCGGCGACCGAGTTGCTCTTGCCCGGC
GTCAATACGGGATAATACCGCGCCACATAGCAGAACTTTAAAAGTGCTCATCATTGGAAAACGTTCTTCG
GGGCGTAAACTCTCAAGGATCTTACCGCTGTTGAGATCCAGTTCGATGTAACCCACTCGTGCACCCAACT
GATCTTCAGCATCTTTTACTTTCACCAGCGTTTCTGGGTGAGCAAAAACAGGAAGGCAAAATGCCGCAAA
AAAGGGAATAAGGGCGACACGGAAATGTTGAATACTCATTTTAGCTTCCTTAGCTCCTGAAAATCTCGAT
AACTCAAAAAATACGCCCGGTAGTGATCTTATTTCATTATGGTGAAAGTTGGAACCTCTTACGTGCCGAT
CAAGTCAAAAGCCTCCGGTCGGAGGCTTTTGACTTTCTGCTATGGAGGTCAGGTATGATTTAAATGGTCA
GTTAGA
